Addgene plasmid #130944: pLY112
Purpose: Engineered sgRNA-LEB5 (2 BoxB aptamers) generator circuit including promoter Plux2
Depositing lab: Baojun Wang. Depositing organization: University of Edinburgh. Publication: Engineered CRISPRa enables programmable eukaryote-like gene activation in bacteria. Liu Y, Wan X, Wang B. Nat Commun. 2019 Aug 26;10(1):3693. doi: 10.1038/s41467-019-11479-0. PubMed 31451697.
Backbone
  Vector backbone: p15AC
  Backbone manufacturer: p15A vector from pdCas9-bacteria (Plasmid #44249)
  Backbone size w/o insert (bp): 1725
  Total vector size (bp): 3004
  Modifications to backbone: Adding 2 BbsI sites for construction
  Vector type: Bacterial Expression, Synthetic Biology
Growth in bacteria
  Bacterial resistance: Chloramphenicol, 25 μg/mL
  Growth temperature: 37°C
  Growth strain: DH5alpha
  Growth instructions: Culture in the Lennox’s Luria-Bertani (LB) medium (10 g/L peptone, 5 g/L yeast extract, 5 g/L NaCl)
  Copy number: Low Copy
Gene/Insert
  Gene/Insert name: sgRNA-LEB5
  gRNA/shRNA sequence: GGATGAATATATAAGTG
  Species: Synthetic
  Promoter: Plux2
  Cloning method: Restriction Enzyme; 5′ cloning site EcoRI (destroyed during cloning); 3′ cloning site SpeI (destroyed during cloning)
  Sequencing primers: 5′ AACGGTCTGGTTATAGGTACATTGAGCAAC; 3′ GTTCGTAAGCCATTTCCGCTCGCCGCAGTC
Terms and licenses: Academic/Nonprofit Terms; Industry Terms: Not Available to Industry
Depositor comments: The Top10 bacterial strain should be used for downstream applications
How to cite: pLY112 was a gift from Baojun Wang (Addgene plasmid # 130944 ; http://n2t.net/addgene:130944 ; RRID:Addgene_130944)
