[The description below was written by a language model from this plasmid's Addgene catalogue record and pLannotate feature annotations shown in this document.]
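Description:
pLY112 is a small (about 3 kb) bacterial expression and synthetic-biology plasmid built on p15AC, a p15A-origin backbone derived from a dCas9 bacterial vector and modified by adding two BbsI sites for construction. It replicates in E. coli from the p15A origin, listed as low copy, which is compatible with ColE1-type plasmids and so suits multi-plasmid circuits. Selection is by chloramphenicol, through a cat gene under its native promoter followed by a lambda t0 terminator. The annotation also flags a short RSF origin fragment, which is probably a partial sequence match rather than a second functional origin.

The payload is an inducible guide RNA generator. The synthetic sgRNA-LEB5 is recorded as being driven by the Plux2 promoter, although that promoter is not itself annotated in the feature table. On the reverse strand, the table shows Streptococcus pyogenes Cas9 gRNA scaffold segments interrupted by two boxB hairpins. These are RNA aptamers bound by the lambda N peptide, so the scaffold can recruit a λN-fused effector protein to the dCas9 target site. A T7Te terminator lies beyond the sgRNA cassette. Next to it, a fragment matching the constitutive J23119 promoter sits upstream of a luxR coding sequence that spans the plasmid's numbering origin. LuxR is the Aliivibrio fischeri activator that binds an acyl-homoserine lactone autoinducer, so it presumably makes sgRNA transcription from Plux2 dependent on that inducer.

The plasmid was made for an engineered bacterial CRISPR activation system that gives programmable, eukaryote-like gene activation. In that setting it supplies the aptamer-bearing guide, alongside separately provided dCas9 and activator components.
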