Features (pLannotate 1.2.2; 13 found; start..end, strand, type, name):
    554..574     -  misc_feature   BioBrick prefix: BioBrick prefix for parts that do not start with "ATG"
    599..701     +  promoter       cat promoter: promoter of the E. coli cat gene encoding chloramphenicol acetyltransferase
    702..1358    +  CDS            cat: CAT_ECOLX - Experimental evidence at protein level: Swiss-Prot protein existence level 1. This enzyme is an effector of chloramphenicol resistance in bacteria. From Escherichia coli. This protein is used as a marker in many commonly used cloning vectors, such as pACYC184.
   1382..1476    +  terminator     lambda t0 terminator: transcription terminator from phage lambda
   1590..2135    +  rep_origin     p15A ori: Plasmids containing the medium-copy-number p15A origin of replication can be propagated in E. coli cells that contain a second plasmid with the ColE1 origin.
   2223..2278    +  rep_origin     RSF ori (fragment): Plasmids containing the RSF 1030 origin of replication can be propagated in E. coli cells that contain additional plasmids with compatible origins.
   2373..2392    -  misc_RNA       gRNA scaffold (fragment): guide RNA scaffold for the Streptococcus pyogenes CRISPR/Cas9 system
   2393..2411    -  protein_bind   boxB: λ N peptide binding site consisting of an RNA hairpin within the N-utliization (nut) site of the λ bacteriophage transcript (Tan and Frankel, 1995) λN peptide
   2411..2447    -  misc_RNA       gRNA scaffold (fragment): guide RNA scaffold for the Streptococcus pyogenes CRISPR/Cas9 system
   2448..2466    -  protein_bind   boxB: λ N peptide binding site consisting of an RNA hairpin within the N-utliization (nut) site of the λ bacteriophage transcript (Tan and Frankel, 1995) λN peptide
   2572..2599    -  terminator     T7Te terminator: phage T7 early transcription terminator
   2607..2629    +  promoter       J23119(SpeI) promoter (fragment): bacterial promoter (Registry of Standard Biological Parts BBa J23119) modified to end with an SpeI site
   2671..416     +  CDS            luxR (across the origin): LUXR_ALIFS - Experimental evidence at protein level: Swiss-Prot protein existence level 1. Transcriptional activator of the bioluminescence operon. Binds to the OHHL autoinducer. From Aliivibrio fischeri (Vibrio fischeri).
>Addgene plasmid #130944 | pLY112 | addgene full sequence | sequence record 258320 | Addgene NGS Result
AAGCGAAAACATCAGGTCTTATCACTGGGTTTAGTTTCCCTATTCATACGGCTAACAATGGCTTCGGAAT
GCTTAGTTTTGCACATTCAGAAAAAGACAACTATATAGATAGTTTATTTTTACATGCGTGTATGAACATA
CCATTAATTGTTCCTTCTCTAGTTGATAATTATCGAAAAATAAATATAGCAAATAATAAATCAAACAACG
ATTTAACCAAAAGAGAAAAAGAATGTTTAGCGTGGGCATGCGAAGGAAAAAGCTCTTGGGATATTTCAAA
AATATTAGGTTGCAGTGAGCGTACTGTCACTTTCCATTTAACCAATGCGCAAATGAAACTCAATACAACA
AACCGCTGCCAAAGTATTTCTAAAGCAATTTTAACAGGAGCAATTGATTGCCCATACTTTAAAAATTAAT
AACACTGATAGTGCTAGTGTAGATCACTACTAGAGCTCGGTACCAAAGACGAACAATAAGACGCTGAAAA
GCGTCTTTTTTCGTTTTGGTCCCTCTAGTATTAATTTTGTCTTCATGCATGAAGACAACTAGGCTCTAGA
AGCGGCCGCGAATTAGATATCTGGCGAAAATGAGACGTTGATCGGCACGTAAGAGGTTCCAACTTTCACC
ATAATGAAATAAGATCACTACCGGGCGTATTTTTTGAGTTATCGAGATTTTCAGGAGCTAAGGAAGCTAA
AATGGAGAAAAAAATCACTGGATATACCACCGTTGATATATCCCAATGGCATCGTAAAGAACATTTTGAG
GCATTTCAGTCAGTTGCTCAATGTACCTATAACCAGACCGTTCAGCTGGATATTACGGCCTTTTTAAAGA
CCGTAAAGAAAAATAAGCACAAGTTTTATCCGGCCTTTATTCACATTCTTGCCCGCCTGATGAATGCTCA
TCCGGAATTTCGTATGGCAATGAAAGACGGTGAGCTGGTGATATGGGATAGTGTTCACCCTTGTTACACC
GTTTTCCATGAGCAAACTGAAACGTTTTCATCGCTCTGGAGTGAATACCACGACGATTTCCGGCAGTTTC
TACACATATATTCGCAAGATGTGGCGTGTTACGGTGAAAACCTGGCCTATTTCCCTAAAGGGTTTATTGA
GAATATGTTTTTCGTCTCAGCCAATCCCTGGGTGAGTTTCACCAGTTTTGATTTAAACGTGGCCAATATG
GACAACTTCTTCGCCCCCGTTTTCACCATGGGCAAATATTATACGCAAGGCGACAAGGTGCTGATGCCGC
TGGCGATTCAGGTTCATCATGCCGTTTGTGATGGCTTCCATGTCGGCAGAATGCTTAATGAATTACAACA
GTACTGCGATGAGTGGCAGGGCGGGGCGTAATTTGATATCGAGCTCGCTTGGACTCCTGTTGATAGATCC
AGTAATGACCTCAGAACTCCATCTGGATTTGTTCAGAACGCTCGGTTGCCGCCGGGCGTTTTTTATTGGT
GAGAATCCAAGCACTAGTAACAACTTATATCGTATGGGGCTGACTTCAGGTGCTACATTTGAAGAGATAA
ATTGCACTGAAATCTAGAAATATTTTATCTGATTAATAAGATGATCTTCTTGAGATCGTTTTGGTCTGCG
CGTAATCTCTTGCTCTGAAAACGAAAAAACCGCCTTGCAGGGCGGTTTTTCGAAGGTTCTCTGAGCTACC
AACTCTTTGAACCGAGGTAACTGGCTTGGAGGAGCGCAGTCACCAAAACTTGTCCTTTCAGTTTAGCCTT
AACCGGCGCATGACTTCAAGACTAACTCCTCTAAATCAATTACCAGTGGCTGCTGCCAGTGGTGCTTTTG
CATGTCTTTCCGGGTTGGACTCAAGACGATAGTTACCGGATAAGGCGCAGCGGTCGGACTGAACGGGGGG
TTCGTGCATACAGTCCAGCTTGGAGCGAACTGCCTACCCGGAACTGAGTGTCAGGCGTGGAATGAGACAA
ACGCGGCCATAACAGCGGAATGACACCGGTAAACCGAAAGGCAGGAACAGGAGAGCGCACGAGGGAGCCG
CCAGGGGGAAACGCCTGGTATCTTTATAGTCCTGTCGGGTTTCGCCACCACTGATTTGAGCGTCAGATTT
CGTGATGCTTGTCAGGGGGGCGGAGCCTATGGAAAAACGGCTTTGCCGCGGCCCTCTCACTTCCCTGTTA
AGTATCTTCCTGGCATCTTCCAGGAAATCTCCGCCCCGTTCGTAAGCCATTTCCGCTCGCCGCAGTCGAA
CGACCGAGCGTAGCGAGTCAGTGAGCGAGGAAGCGGAATATATCCCTAGGCCTAGTAGGACCAAAACGAA
AAAAGGCCCCCCTTTCGGGAGGCCTCTTTTCTGGAATTTGGTACCGAGAAGCTTCAAAAAAAGCACCGAC
TCGGTGCCACTTGGGCCCTTCTTCAGGGCCCAAGTTGATAACGGACTAGCCTTATTTGAACTTGCTAGGG
CCCTTCTTCAGGGCCCTAGCTCTCAAACCACTTATATATTCATCCCTCTAGTTTTATTCGAAAGTAACAA
ACCATTTTCTTGCGTAAACCTGTACGATCCTACAGGTCTCTAGTATATAAACGCAGAAAGGCCCACCCGA
AGGTGAGCCAGTGTGATTGACAGCTAGCTCAGTCCTAGGGATTGTGCTAGCTACTAGAGATTAAAGAGGA
GAAATACTAGATGAAAAACATAAATGCCGACGACACATACAGAATAATTAATAAAATTAAAGCTTGTAGA
AGCAATAATGATATTAATCAATGCTTATCTGATATGACTAAAATGGTACATTGTGAATATTATTTACTCG
CGATCATTTATCCTCATTCTATGGTTAAATCTGATATTTCAATCCTAGATAATTACCCTAAAAAATGGAG
GCAATATTATGATGACGCTAATTTAATAAAATATGATCCTATAGTAGATTATTCTAACTCCAATCATTCA
CCAATTAATTGGAATATATTTGAAAACAATGCTGTAAATAAAAAATCTCCAAATGTAATTAAAG
