>Addgene plasmid #130944 | pLY112 | depositor partial sequence | sequence record 250925 | Plux2
GGACCAAAACGAAAAAAGACGCTTTTCAGCGTCTTATTGTTCGTCTTTGGTACCGAGCTCTAGTAGTGAT
CTACACTAGCACTATCAGTGTTATTAATTTTTAAAGTATGGGCAATCAATTGCTCCTGTTAAAATTGCTT
TAGAAATACTTTGGCAGCGGTTTGTTGTATTGAGTTTCATTTGCGCATTGGTTAAATGGAAAGTGACAGT
ACGCTCACTGCAACCTAATATTTTTGAAATATCCCAAGAGCTTTTTCCTTCGCATGCCCACGCTAAACAT
TCTTTTTCTCTTTTGGTTAAATCGTTGTTTGATTTATTATTTGCTATATTTATTTTTCGATAATTATCAA
CTAGAGAAGGAACAATTAATGGTATGTTCATACACGCATGTAAAAATAAACTATCTATATAGTTGTCTTT
TTCTGAATGTGCAAAACTAAGCATTCCGAAGCCATTGTTAGCCGTATGAATAGGGAAACTAAACCCAGTG
ATAAGACCTGATGTTTTCGCTTCTTTAATTACATTTGGAGATTTTTTATTTACAGCATTGTTTTCAAATA
TATTCCAATTAATTGGTGAATGATTGGAGTTAGAATAATCTACTATAGGATCATATTTTATTAAATTAGC
GTCATCATAATATTGCCTCCATTTTTTAGGGTAATTATCTAGGATTGAAATATCAGATTTAACCATAGAA
TGAGGATAAATGATCGCGAGTAAATAATATTCACAATGTACCATTTTAGTCATATCAGATAAGCATTGAT
TAATATCATTATTGCTTCTACAAGCTTTAATTTTATTAATTATTCTGTATGTGTCGTCGGCATTTATGTT
TTTCATCTAGTATTTCTCCTCTTTAATCTCTAGTAGCTAGCACAATCCCTAGGACTGAGCTAGCTGTCAA
TCACACTGGCTCACCTTCGGGTGGGCCTTTCTGCGTTTATATACTAGAGACCTGTAGGATCGTACAGGTT
TACGCAAGAAAATGGTTTGTTACTTTCGAATA
