>Addgene plasmid #130944 | pLY112 | depositor partial sequence | sequence record 250926 | sgRNA-LEB5
GGATGAATATATAAGTGGTTTGAGAGCTAGGGCCCTGAAGAAGGGCCCTAGCAAGTTCAAATAAGGCTAG
TCCGTTATCAACTTGGGCCCTGAAGAAGGGCCCAAGTGGCACCGAGTCGGTGCTTTTTTT
